>Addgene plasmid #40316 | JDS80 | depositor full sequence | sequence record 51984 | JDS80 sequence 6447 bps
GACGGATCGGGAGATCTCCCGATCCCCTATGGTCGACTCTCAGTACAATCTGCTCTGATGCCGCATAGTT
AAGCCAGTATCTGCTCCCTGCTTGTGTGTTGGAGGTCGCTGAGTAGTGCGCGAGCAAAATTTAAGCTACA
ACAAGGCAAGGCTTGACCGACAATTGCATGAAGAATCTGCTTAGGGTTAGGCGTTTTGCGCTGCTTCGCG
ATGTACGGGCCAGATATACGCGTTGACATTGATTATTGACTAGTTATTAATAGTAATCAATTACGGGGTC
ATTAGTTCATAGCCCATATATGGAGTTCCGCGTTACATAACTTACGGTAAATGGCCCGCCTGGCTGACCG
CCCAACGACCCCCGCCCATTGACGTCAATAATGACGTATGTTCCCATAGTAACGCCAATAGGGACTTTCC
ATTGACGTCAATGGGTGGACTATTTACGGTAAACTGCCCACTTGGCAGTACATCAAGTGTATCATATGCC
AAGTACGCCCCCTATTGACGTCAATGACGGTAAATGGCCCGCCTGGCATTATGCCCAGTACATGACCTTA
TGGGACTTTCCTACTTGGCAGTACATCTACGTATTAGTCATCGCTATTACCATGGTGATGCGGTTTTGGC
AGTACATCAATGGGCGTGGATAGCGGTTTGACTCACGGGGATTTCCAAGTCTCCACCCCATTGACGTCAA
TGGGAGTTTGTTTTGGCACCAAAATCAACGGGACTTTCCAAAATGTCGTAACAACTCCGCCCCATTGACG
CAAATGGGCGGTAGGCGTGTACGGTGGGAGGTCTATATAAGCAGAGCTCTCTGGCTAACTAGAGAACCCA
CTGCTTACTGGCTTATCGAAATTAATACGACTCACTATAGGGAGACCCAAGCTGGCTAGCACCATGGACT
ACAAAGACCATGACGGTGATTATAAAGATCATGACATCGATTACAAGGATGACGATGACAAGATGGCCCC
CAAGAAGAAGAGGAAGGTGGGCATTCACCGCGGGGTACCTATGGTGGACTTGAGGACACTCGGTTATTCG
CAACAGCAACAGGAGAAAATCAAGCCTAAGGTCAGGAGCACCGTCGCGCAACACCACGAGGCGCTTGTGG
GGCATGGCTTCACTCATGCGCATATTGTCGCGCTTTCACAGCACCCTGCGGCGCTTGGGACGGTGGCTGT
CAAATACCAAGATATGATTGCGGCCCTGCCCGAAGCCACGCACGAGGCAATTGTAGGGGTCGGTAAACAG
TGGTCGGGAGCGCGAGCACTTGAGGCGCTGCTGACTGTGGCGGGTGAGCTTAGGGGGCCTCCGCTCCAGC
TCGACACCGGGCAGCTGCTGAAGATCGCGAAGAGAGGGGGAGTAACAGCGGTAGAGGCAGTGCACGCCTG
GCGCAATGCGCTCACCGGGGCCCCCTTGAACAGAGACGATTAATGCGTCTCGCTGACACCCGAACAGGTG
GTCGCCATTGCTTCTAACATCGGAGGACGGCCAGCCTTGGAGTCCATCGTAGCCCAATTGTCCAGGCCCG
ATCCCGCGTTGGCTGCGTTAACGAATGACCATCTGGTGGCGTTGGCATGTCTTGGTGGACGACCCGCGCT
CGATGCAGTCAAAAAGGGTCTGCCTCATGCTCCCGCATTGATCAAAAGAACCAACCGGCGGATTCCCGAG
AGAACTTCCCATCGAGTCGCGGGATCCCAACTAGTCAAAAGTGAACTGGAGGAGAAGAAATCTGAACTTC
GTCATAAATTGAAATATGTGCCTCATGAATATATTGAATTAATTGAAATTGCCAGAAATTCCACTCAGGA
TAGAATTCTTGAAATGAAGGTAATGGAATTTTTTATGAAAGTTTATGGATATAGAGGTAAACATTTGGGT
GGATCAAGGAAACCGGACGGAGCAATTTATACTGTCGGATCTCCTATTGATTACGGTGTGATCGTGGATA
CTAAAGCTTATAGCGGAGGTTATAATCTGCCAATTGGCCAAGCAGATGAAATGCAACGATATGTCAAAGA
AAATCAAACACGAAACAAACATATCAACCCTAATGAATGGTGGAAAGTCTATCCATCTTCTGTAACGGAA
TTTAAGTTTTTATTTGTGAGTGGTCACTTTAAAGGAAACTACAAAGCTCAGCTTACACGATTAAATCGTA
AGACTAATTGTAATGGAGCTGTTCTTAGTGTAGAAGAGCTTTTAATTGGTGGAGAAATGATTAAAGCCGG
CACATTAACCTTAGAGGAAGTCAGACGGAAATTTAATAACGGCGAGATAAACTTTTAAGGGCCCTTCGAA
GGTAAGCCTATCCCTAACCCTCTCCTCGGTCTCGATTCTACGCGTACCGGTCATCATCACCATCACCATT
GAGTTTAAACCCGCTGATCAGCCTCGACTGTGCCTTCTAGTTGCCAGCCATCTGTTGTTTGCCCCTCCCC
CGTGCCTTCCTTGACCCTGGAAGGTGCCACTCCCACTGTCCTTTCCTAATAAAATGAGGAAATTGCATCG
CATTGTCTGAGTAGGTGTCATTCTATTCTGGGGGGTGGGGTGGGGCAGGACAGCAAGGGGGAGGATTGGG
AAGACAATAGCAGGCATGCTGGGGATGCGGTGGGCTCTATGGCTTCTGAGGCGGAAAGAACCAGCTGGGG
CTCTAGGGGGTATCCCC
[124 nt withheld, positions 2678-2801]
C
[32 nt withheld, positions 2803-2834]
CA
[57 nt withheld, positions 2837-2893]
A
[49 nt withheld, positions 2895-2943]
CCTTTGACGTTGGAGTCCACGTTCTTT
[37 nt withheld, positions 2971-3007]
ACCCTATCTCGGTCTATTCTTTTGATTTATAAGGGATTTTGGGGATTTCGGCCTATTGGTTAAAAAATGA
GCTGATTTAACAAAAATTTAACGCGAATTAATTCTGTGGAATGTGTGTCAGTTAGGGTGTGGAAAGTCCC
CAGGCTCCCCAGGCAGGCAGAAGTATGCAAAGCATGCATCTCAATTAGTCAGCAACCAGGTGTGGAAAGT
CCCCAGGCTCCCCAGCAGGCAGAAGTATGCAAAGCATGCATCTCAATTAGTCAGCAACCATAGTCCCGCC
CCTAACTCCGCCCATCCCGCCCCTAACTCCGCCCAGTTCCGCCCATTCTCCGCCCCATGGCTGACTAATT
TTTTTTATTTATGCAGAGGCCGAGGCCGCCTCTGCCTCTGAGCTATTCCAGAAGTAGTGAGGAGGCTTTT
TTGGAGGCCTAGGCTTTTGCAAAAAGCTCCCGGGAGCTTGTATATCCATTTTCGGATCTGATCAGCACGT
GTTGACAATTAATCATCGGCATAGTATATCGGCATAGTATAATACGACAAGGTGAGGAACTAAACCATGG
CCAAGCCTTTGTCTCAAGAAGAATCCACCCTCATTGAAAGAGCAACGGCTACAATCAACAGCATCCCCAT
CTCTGAAGACTACAGCGTCGCCAGCGCAGCTCTCTCTAGCGACGGCCGCATCTTCACTGGTGTCAATGTA
TATCATTTTACTGGGGGACCTTGTGCAGAACTCGTGGTGCTGGGCACTGCTGCTGCTGCGGCAGCTGGCA
ACCTGACTTGTATCGTCGCGATCGGAAATGAGAACAGGGGCATCTTGAGCCCCTGCGGACGGTGTCGACA
GGTGCTTCTCGATCTGCATCCTGGGATCAAAGCGATAGTGAAGGACAGTGATGGACAGCCGACGGCAGTT
GGGATTCGTGAATTGCTGCCCTCTGGTTATGTGTGGGAGGGCTAAGCACTTCGTGGCCGAGGAGCAGGAC
TGACACGTGCTACGAGATTTCGATTCCACCGCCGCCTTCTATGAAAGGTTGGGCTTCGGAATCGTTTTCC
GGGACGCCGGCTGGATGATCCTCCAGCGCGGGGATCTCATGCTGGAGTTCTTCGCCCACCCCAACTTGTT
TATTGCAGCTTATAATGGTTACAAATAAAGCAATAGCATCACAAATTTCACAAATAAAGCATTTTTTTCA
CTGCATTCTAGTTGTGGTTTGTCCAAACTCATCAATGTATCTTATCATGTCTGTATACCGTCGACCTCTA
GCTAGAGCTTGGCGTAATCATGGTCATAGCTGTTTCCTGTGTGAAATTGTTATCCGCTCACAATTCCACA
CAACATACGAGCCGGAAGCATAAAGTGTAAAGCCTGGGGTGCCTAATGAGTGAGCTAACTCACATTAATT
GCGTTGCGCTCACTGCCCGCTTTCCAGTCGGGAAACCTGTCGTGCCAGCTGCATTAATGAATCGGCCAAC
GCGCGGGGAGAGGCGGTTTGCGTATTGGGCGCTCTTCCGCTTCCTCGCTCACTGACTCGCTGCGCTCGGT
CGTTCGGCTGCGGCGAGCGGTATCAGCTCACTCAAAGGCGGTAATACGGTTATCCACAGAATCAGGGGAT
AACGCAGGAAAGAACATGTGAGCAAAAGGCCAGCAAAAGGCCAGGAACCGTAAAAAGGCCGCGTTGCTGG
CGTTTTTCCATAGGCTCCGCCCCCCTGACGAGCATCACAAAAATCGACGCTCAAGTCAGAGGTGGCGAAA
CCCGACAGGACTATAAAGATACCAGGCGTTTCCCCCTGGAAGCTCCCTCGTGCGCTCTCCTGTTCCGACC
CTGCCGCTTACCGGATACCTGTCCGCCTTTCTCCCTTCGGGAAGCGTGGCGCTTTCTCAATGCTCACGCT
GTAGGTATCTCAGTTCGGTGTAGGTCGTTCGCTCCAAGCTGGGCTGTGTGCACGAACCCCCCGTTCAGCC
CGACCGCTGCGCCTTATCCGGTAACTATCGTCTTGAGTCCAACCCGGTAAGACACGACTTATCGCCACTG
GCAGCAGCCACTGGTAACAGGATTAGCAGAGCGAGGTATGTAGGCGGTGCTACAGAGTTCTTGAAGTGGT
GGCCTAACTACGGCTACACTAGAAGGACAGTATTTGGTATCTGCGCTCTGCTGAAGCCAGTTACCTTCGG
AAAAAGAGTTGGTAGCTCTTGATCCGGCAAACAAACCACCGCTGGTAGCGGTGGTTTTTTTGTTTGCAAG
CAGCAGATTACGCGCAGAAAAAAAGGATCTCAAGAAGATCCTTTGATCTTTTCTACGGGGTCTGACGCTC
AGTGGAACGAAAACTCACGTTAAGGGATTTTGGTCATGAGATTATCAAAAAGGATCTTCACCTAGATCCT
TTTAAATTAAAAATGAAGTTTTAAATCAATCTAAAGTATATATGAGTAAACTTGGTCTGACAGTTACCAA
TGCTTAATCAGTGAGGCACCTATCTCAGCGATCTGTCTATTTCGTTCATCCATAGTTGCCTGACTCCCCG
TCGTGTAGATAACTACGATACGGGAGGGCTTACCATCTGGCCCCAGTGCTGCAATGATACCGCGAGACCC
ACGCTCACCGGCTCCAGATTTATCAGCAATAAACCAGCCAGCCGGAAGGGCCGAGCGCAGAAGTGGTCCT
GCAACTTTATCCGCCTCCATCCAGTCTATTAATTGTTGCCGGGAAGCTAGAGTAAGTAGTTCGCCAGTTA
ATAGTTTGCGCAACGTTGTTGCCATTGCTACAGGCATCGTGGTGTCACGCTCGTCGTTTGGTATGGCTTC
ATTCAGCTCCGGTTCCCAACGATCAAGGCGAGTTACATGATCCCCCATGTTGTGCAAAAAAGCGGTTAGC
TCCTTCGGTCCTCCGATCGTTGTCAGAAGTAAGTTGGCCGCAGTGTTATCACTCATGGTTATGGCAGCAC
TGCATAATTCTCTTACTGTCATGCCATCCGTAAGATGCTTTTCTGTGACTGGTGAGTACTCAACCAAGTC
ATTCTGAGAATAGTGTATGCGGCGACCGAGTTGCTCTTGCCCGGCGTCAATACGGGATAATACCGCGCCA
CATAGCAGAACTTTAAAAGTGCTCATCATTGGAAAACGTTCTTCGGGGCGAAAACTCTCAAGGATCTTAC
CGCTGTTGAGATCCAGTTCGATGTAACCCACTCGTGCACCCAACTGATCTTCAGCATCTTTTACTTTCAC
CAGCGTTTCTGGGTGAGCAAAAACAGGAAGGCAAAATGCCGCAAAAAAGGGAATAAGGGCGACACGGAAA
TGTTGAATACTCATACTCTTCCTTTTTCAATATTATTGAAGCATTTATCAGGGTTATTGTCTCATGAGCG
GATACATATTTGAATGTATTTAGAAAAATAAACAAATAGGGGTTCCGCGCACATTTCCCCGAAAAGTGCC
ACCTGACGTC
Features (pLannotate 1.2.2; 26 found; start..end, strand, type, name):
     36..80      -  misc_feature   bom (fragment): basis of mobility region from pBR322
    235..614     +  enhancer       CMV enhancer: human cytomegalovirus immediate early enhancer
    615..818     +  promoter       CMV promoter: human cytomegalovirus (CMV) immediate early promoter
    814..847     +  LTR            5' LTR (truncated) (fragment): truncated 5' long terminal repeat (LTR) from HIV-1
    863..881     +  promoter       T7 promoter: promoter for bacteriophage T7 RNA polymerase
    907..972     +  CDS            3xFLAG: three tandem FLAG® epitope tags, followed by an enterokinase cleavage site
   1024..1518    +  CDS            avrXa10 (fragment): AVX10_XANOO - Experimental evidence at protein level: Swiss-Prot protein existence level 1. Avirulence protein. Induces the hypersensitive response (HR)in rice plants carrying the resistance gene Xa10. Activity depends on the presence of the core repeat domains; replacement with repeat domains from other proteins (AvrBs3 of X.euvesicatoria (AC P14727) or AvrXa7 of this organism) does not elicit the HR. Probably acts as a transcription factor in its host plant (rice) to induce plant resistance or disease. From Xanthomonas oryzae pv. oryzae.
   1513..1719    +  CDS            avrBs3 (fragment): AVRB3_XANEU - Experimental evidence at protein level: Swiss-Prot protein existence level 1. Avirulence protein. Acts as a transcription factor in C.annuum plants. In susceptible plants lacking the Bs3 resistance gene induces expression of a number of genes, including genes homologous to a family of auxin-induced genes, alpha-expansin genes, pectate lyase, anthocyanidin glucoside rhamnosyl transferase and at least one transcription factor, UPA20. Their expression leads to plant hypertrophy in mesophyll cells, probably mainly mediated by UPA20 (PubMed:17962565). In resistant plants induces the h
   1708..2295    +  CDS            FokI cleavage domain: nonspecific DNA cleavage domain of the FokI endonuclease (Li et al., 1992) must dimerize to be catalytically active
   2311..2352    +  CDS            V5 tag: epitope tag from simian virus 5
   2408..2632    +  polyA_signal   bGH poly(A) signal: bovine growth hormone polyadenylation signal
   2636..2657    +  promoter       SV40 promoter (fragment): SV40 enhancer and early promoter
   2678..3106    +  rep_origin     f1 ori (sequence partly withheld): f1 bacteriophage origin of replication; arrow indicates direction of (+) strand synthesis
   3120..3450    +  promoter       SV40 promoter: SV40 enhancer and early promoter
   3498..3545    +  promoter       EM7 promoter: synthetic bacterial promoter&nbsp
   3564..3962    +  CDS            BSD: blasticidin S deaminase; Aspergillus terreus BSD; confers resistance to blasticidin
   3963..3990    +  CDS            BleoR (fragment): antibiotic-binding protein; Sh ble from Streptoalloteichus hindustanus; confers resistance to bleomycin, phleomycin, and Zeocin™
   4000..4125    +  CDS            ble (fragment): BLE_KLEPN - Experimental evidence at protein level: Swiss-Prot protein existence level 1. Binding protein with a strong affinity to the bleomycin family of antibiotics. Binds to CL990; an antimitotic-antibiotic compound. From Klebsiella pneumoniae.
   4120..4241    +  polyA_signal   SV40 poly(A) signal: SV40 polyadenylation signal
   4314..4330    -  protein_bind   lac operator: The lac repressor binds to the lac operator to inhibit transcription in E. coli. This inhibition can be relieved by adding lactose or isopropyl-β-D-thiogalactopyranoside (IPTG). lac repressor encoded by lacI
   4338..4368    -  promoter       lac promoter: promoter for the E. coli lac operon
   4383..4404    -  protein_bind   CAP binding site: CAP binding activates transcription in the presence of cAMP. E. coli catabolite activator protein
   4417..4509    -  CDS            lacI (fragment): lac repressor; lacI; The lac repressor binds to the lac operator to inhibit transcription in E. coli. This inhibition can be relieved by adding lactose or isopropyl-β-D-thiogalactopyranoside (IPTG).
   4692..5280    -  rep_origin     ori: high-copy-number ColE1/pMB1/pBR322/pUC origin of replication
   5451..6311    -  CDS            AmpR: β-lactamase; bla; confers resistance to ampicillin, carbenicillin, and related antibiotics
   6312..6416    -  promoter       AmpR promoter: bla
