[The description below was written by a language model from this plasmid's Addgene catalogue record and pLannotate feature annotations shown in this document.]
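Description:
JDS80 is a 6,447 bp mammalian expression plasmid that serves as an empty recipient backbone for building TAL effector nucleases (TALENs). It is propagated in E. coli on a high-copy ColE1/pUC-type origin with ampicillin selection through the bla gene. It also carries an f1 phage origin.

Expression is driven by the CMV immediate early enhancer and promoter, with a T7 promoter immediately downstream that could support in vitro transcription. The open reading frame begins with an N-terminal 3xFLAG epitope tag. This is followed by TAL effector-derived sequence, which the annotation software matches to fragments of Xanthomonas avrXa10 and avrBs3. According to the depositor comments, these segments are a TAL N-terminus truncated at Δ152 and a +63 C-terminal region, and the backbone also contains the terminal 0.5 (half) repeat domain, designated SNI/A. The C-terminal end is fused to the FokI nonspecific cleavage domain in its KKR (+) obligate heterodimer form. FokI must dimerize to cut, so a nuclease built in this backbone is meant to be paired with a partner carrying the complementary heterodimer variant, which limits cleavage by homodimers. A V5 tag sequence is annotated just after FokI, although the record does not say whether it is translated as part of the fusion. A bGH polyadenylation signal ends the transcription unit.

A separate cassette places the blasticidin S deaminase gene under SV40 and EM7 promoters, followed by an SV40 poly(A) signal, offering possible blasticidin selection in mammalian cells. The adjacent bleomycin-resistance sequences are only fragments. In use, a custom array of TAL repeats is inserted between the N- and C-terminal TAL segments to create a site-specific nuclease for genome editing. The record does not describe the cloning sites used for this step.
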