Addgene plasmid #40316: JDS80
Purpose: (Empty Backbone)
Depositing lab: Keith Joung. Depositing organization: Massachusetts General Hospital.
Backbone
  Vector backbone: JDS80
  Backbone size (bp): 6447
  Vector type: Mammalian Expression
  Promoter: CMV
  Tag / fusion protein: 3XFLAG (N terminal on backbone); FOK1 KKR (+) heterodimer (C terminal on backbone)
Growth in bacteria
  Bacterial resistance: Ampicillin, 100 μg/mL
  Growth temperature: 37°C
  Growth strain: XL1 Blue
  Copy number: High Copy
Terms and licenses: Academic/Nonprofit Terms; Industry Terms: Not Available to Industry
Depositor comments: Backbone contains SNI/A 0.5 Domain TAL N-terminal: ∆152 (Miller et al. 2011) TAL C-terminus: +63 (Miller et al. 2011) FOKI: KKR (+) heterodimer (Doyon et al. 2011)
How to cite: JDS80 was a gift from Keith Joung (Addgene plasmid # 40316 ; http://n2t.net/addgene:40316 ; RRID:Addgene_40316)
