>Addgene plasmid #40316 | JDS80 | addgene partial sequence | sequence record 53816 | JDS-TALEN-F
TGAGCTTAGGGGGCCTCCGCTCCAGCTCGACACCGGGCAGCTGCTGAAGATCGCGAAGAGAGGGGGAGTA
ACAGCGGTAGAGGCAGTGCACGCCTGGCGCAATGCGCTCACCGGGGCCCCCTTGAACAGAGACGATTAAT
GCGTCTCGCTGACACCCGAACAGGTGGTCGCCATTGCTTCTAACATCGGAGGACGGCCAGCCTTGGAGTC
CATCGTAGCCCAATTGTCCAGGCCCGATCCCGCGTTGGCTGCGTTAACGAATGACCATCTGGTGGCGTTG
GCATGTCTTGGTGGACGACCCGCGCTCGATGCAGTCAAAAAGGGTCTGCCTCATGCTCCCGCATTGATCA
AAAGAACCAACCGGCGGATTCCCGAGAGAACTTCCCATCGAGTCGCGGGATCCCAACTAGTCAAAAGTGA
ACTGGAGGAGAAGAAATCTGAACTTCGTCATAAATTGAAATATGTGCCTCATGAATATATTGAATTAATT
GAAATTGCCAGAAATTCCACTCAGGATAGAATTCTTGAAATGAAGGTAATGGAATTTTTTATGAAAGTTT
ATGGATATAGAGGTAAACATTTGGGTGGATCAAGGAAACCGGACGGAGCAATTTATACTGTCGGATCTCC
TATTGATTACGGTGTGATCGTGGATACTAAAGCTTATAGC
