>Addgene plasmid #40316 | JDS80 | addgene partial sequence | sequence record 54484 | CMV-F 5'-CGCAAATGGGCGGTAGGCGTG-3'
GAGAACCCACTGCTTACTGGCTTATCGAAATTAATACGACTCACTATAGGGAGACCCAAGCTGGCTAGCA
CCATGGACTACAAAGACCATGACGGTGATTATAAAGATCATGACATCGATTACAAGGATGACGATGACAA
GATGGCCCCCAAGAAGAAGAGGAAGGTGGGCATTCACCGCGGGGTACCTATGGTGGACTTGAGGACACTC
GGTTATTCGCAACAGCAACAGGAGAAAATCAAGCCTAAGGTCAGGAGCACCGTCGCGCAACACCACGAGG
CGCTTGTGGGGCATGGCTTCACTCATGCGCATATTGTCGCGCTTTCACAGCACCCTGCGGCGCTTGGGAC
GGTGGCTGTCAAATACCAAGATATGATTGCGGCCCTGCCCGAAGCCACGCACGAGGCAATTGTAGGGGTC
GGTAAACAGTGGTCGGGAGCGCGAGCACTTGAGGCGCTGCTGACTGTGGCGGGTGAGCTTA
